Addgene plasmid #143331: TFORF2006
Purpose: Lentiviral vector for overexpressing transcription factor ORFs with unique 24-bp barcodes. Barcodes facilitate identification of transcription factors in pooled screens.
Depositing lab: Feng Zhang. Depositing organization: Broad Institute. Publication: A transcription factor atlas of directed differentiation. Joung J, Ma S, Tay T, Geiger-Schuller KR, Kirchgatterer PC, Verdine VK, Guo B, Arias-Garcia MA, Allen WE, Singh A, Kuksenko O, Abudayyeh OO, Gootenberg JS, Fu Z, Macrae RK, Buenrostro JD, Regev A, Zhang F. Cell. 2023 Jan 5;186(1):209-229.e26. doi: 10.1016/j.cell.2022.11.026. PubMed 36608654.
Backbone
  Vector backbone: pLX_TRC317
  Backbone manufacturer: Broad Institute Genetic Perturbation Platform
  Backbone size w/o insert (bp): 8264
  Vector type: Mammalian Expression, Lentiviral
  Selectable markers: Puromycin
Growth in bacteria
  Bacterial resistance: Ampicillin, 100 μg/mL
  Growth temperature: 37°C
  Growth strain: NEB Stable
  Copy number: High Copy
Gene/Insert
  Gene/Insert name: CAPN15
  Species: H. sapiens (human)
  Insert size (bp): 3362
  Entrez Gene: CAPN15 (a.k.a. SOLH)
  Promoter: EF1a
  Cloning method: Unknown
  Sequencing primers: 5′ GGGTGGAGACTGAAGTTAGGCCAG; 3′ CACATAGCGTAAAAGGAGCAACATAG
Terms and licenses: Academic/Nonprofit Terms; Industry Terms: Not Available to Industry
Depositor comments: NM_005632,ENST00000219611 . The transcription factor ORF portion of this plasmid was synthesized by Genewiz. Please test multiple small colonies in case of plasmid recombination. To make this collection available in a timely manner, a portion of this collection was not fully sequenced by Addgene. If an Addgene verified full plasmid sequence is not available, please contact us prior to placing an order to request the full sequence.
How to cite: TFORF2006 was a gift from Feng Zhang (Addgene plasmid # 143331 ; http://n2t.net/addgene:143331 ; RRID:Addgene_143331)
