[The description below was written by a language model from this plasmid's Addgene catalogue record and pLannotate feature annotations shown in this document.]
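Description:
TFORF2006 is a lentiviral mammalian expression plasmid built on the pLX_TRC317 backbone and belongs to a barcoded library of transcription factor open reading frames designed for pooled overexpression screens. In bacteria it is maintained through a high-copy ColE1/pUC-type origin and selected with ampicillin via the β-lactamase gene. An f1 origin and remnants of a lac/lacZα cloning region with flanking T7 and T3 promoters are also present in the backbone. The depositor notes that the plasmid can recombine, which is a common concern with LTR-containing vectors.

The viral portion has a third-generation layout. An RSV promoter drives a truncated HIV-1 5' LTR, followed by the Ψ packaging signal with a partial gag sequence, the Rev response element and a cPPT/CTS, and it ends in a self-inactivating ΔU3 3' LTR with a downstream SV40 polyadenylation signal. Two expression units sit between the LTRs. The first is an SV40 early promoter/origin region upstream of puromycin N-acetyltransferase, which allows selection of transduced cells. The second is the strong constitutive EF-1α promoter driving human CAPN15 (also known as SOLH), a synthesized ORF corresponding to the listed RefSeq and Ensembl transcripts. A WPRE downstream of the ORF enhances transcript stability and expression.

The catalogue entry describes a unique 24-bp barcode that identifies the ORF in pooled screens, but the feature table does not annotate it, so its position is not recorded. A short U6 promoter fragment is annotated between the ORF and the WPRE, and the record does not explain its role. The construct is used to produce lentivirus for stable CAPN15 overexpression, either alone or within pooled directed differentiation screens.
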