Features (pLannotate 1.2.2; 31 found; start..end, strand, type, name):
      5..231     +  promoter       RSV promoter: Rous sarcoma virus enhancer/promoter
    232..412     +  LTR            5' LTR (truncated): truncated 5' long terminal repeat (LTR) from HIV-1
    459..584     +  misc_feature   HIV-1 Ψ: packaging signal of human immunodeficiency virus type 1
    568..931     +  CDS            HIV-1 gag (fragment): gag protein from human immunodeficiency virus 1; gag
   1077..1310    +  misc_feature   RRE: The Rev response element (RRE) of HIV-1 allows for Rev-dependent mRNA export from the nucleus to the cytoplasm.
   1687..1713    +  CDS            Rev (fragment): human immunodeficiency virus 1 (HIV-1) Rev protein; rev; enhances nuclear export of unspliced and incompletely spliced viral mRNAs
   1720..1743    +  promoter       SV40 promoter (fragment): SV40 early promoter
   1744..1815    +  promoter       SV40 promoter (fragment): SV40 enhancer and early promoter
   1839..1974    +  rep_origin     SV40 ori: SV40 origin of replication
   2020..2616    +  CDS            PuroR (fragment): puromycin N-acetyltransferase; pac from Streptomyces; confers resistance to puromycin
   2665..2782    +  misc_feature   cPPT/CTS: central polypurine tract and central termination sequence of HIV-1
   2847..2913    +  CDS            small t antigen (fragment): SV40 (simian virus 40) small t antigen
   2920..4098    +  promoter       EF-1α promoter: strong constitutive promoter for human elongation factor EF-1α
   4115..7372    +  CDS            CAPN15: CAN15_HUMAN - Also known as SOLH. Experimental evidence at protein level: Swiss-Prot protein existence level 1. From Homo sapiens (Human).
   7388..7441    +  promoter       U6 promoter (fragment): RNA polymerase III promoter for human U6 snRNA
   7483..8071    +  misc_feature   WPRE: woodchuck hepatitis virus posttranscriptional regulatory element
   8122..8141    +  misc_feature   cPPT/CTS (fragment): central polypurine tract and central termination sequence of HIV-1
   8143..8376    +  LTR            3' LTR (ΔU3): self-inactivating 3' long terminal repeat (LTR) from HIV-1
   8454..8575    +  polyA_signal   SV40 poly(A) signal: SV40 polyadenylation signal
   8615..8750    +  rep_origin     SV40 ori: SV40 origin of replication
   8771..8789    -  promoter       T7 promoter: promoter for bacteriophage T7 RNA polymerase
   8797..8952    +  CDS            lacZα (fragment): LacZα fragment of β-galactosidase; lacZ fragment
   8957..9385    +  rep_origin     f1 ori (sequence partly withheld): f1 bacteriophage origin of replication; arrow indicates direction of (+) strand synthesis
   9438..9542    +  promoter       AmpR promoter: bla
   9543..10403   +  CDS            AmpR: β-lactamase; bla; confers resistance to ampicillin, carbenicillin, and related antibiotics
  10574..11162   +  rep_origin     ori: high-copy-number ColE1/pMB1/pBR322/pUC origin of replication
  11345..11437   +  CDS            lacI (fragment): lac repressor; lacI; The lac repressor binds to the lac operator to inhibit transcription in E. coli. This inhibition can be relieved by adding lactose or isopropyl-β-D-thiogalactopyranoside (IPTG).
  11450..11471   +  protein_bind   CAP binding site: CAP binding activates transcription in the presence of cAMP. E. coli catabolite activator protein
  11486..11516   +  promoter       lac promoter: promoter for the E. coli lac operon
  11520..11542   +  protein_bind   lac operator (fragment): The lac repressor binds to the lac operator to inhibit transcription in E. coli. This inhibition can be relieved by adding lactose or isopropyl-β-D-thiogalactopyranoside (IPTG). lac repressor encoded by lacI
  11585..11603   +  promoter       T3 promoter: promoter for bacteriophage T3 RNA polymerase
>Addgene plasmid #143331 | TFORF2006 | addgene full sequence | sequence record 400319 | Addgene NGS Result
TTAATGTAGTCTTATGCAATACTCTTGTAGTCTTGCAACATGGTAACGATGAGTTAGCAACATGCCTTAC
AAGGAGAGAAAAAGCACCGTGCATGCCGATTGGTGGAAGTAAGGTGGTACGATCGTGCCTTATTAGGAAG
GCAACAGACGGGTCTGACATGGATTGGACGAACCACTGAATTGCCGCATTGCAGAGATATTGTATTTAAG
TGCCTAGCTCGATACATAAACGGGTCTCTCTGGTTAGACCAGATCTGAGCCTGGGAGCTCTCTGGCTAAC
TAGGGAACCCACTGCTTAAGCCTCAATAAAGCTTGCCTTGAGTGCTTCAAGTAGTGTGTGCCCGTCTGTT
GTGTGACTCTGGTAACTAGAGATCCCTCAGACCCTTTTAGTCAGTGTGGAAAATCTCTAGCAGTGGCGCC
CGAACAGGGACTTGAAAGCGAAAGGGAAACCAGAGGAGCTCTCTCGACGCAGGACTCGGCTTGCTGAAGC
GCGCACGGCAAGAGGCGAGGGGCGGCGACTGGTGAGTACGCCAAAAATTTTGACTAGCGGAGGCTAGAAG
GAGAGAGATGGGTGCGAGAGCGTCAGTATTAAGCGGGGGAGAATTAGATCGCGATGGGAAAAAATTCGGT
TAAGGCCAGGGGGAAAGAAAAAATATAAATTAAAACATATAGTATGGGCAAGCAGGGAGCTAGAACGATT
CGCAGTTAATCCTGGCCTGTTAGAAACATCAGAAGGCTGTAGACAAATACTGGGACAGCTACAACCATCC
CTTCAGACAGGATCAGAAGAACTTAGATCATTATATAATACAGTAGCAACCCTCTATTGTGTGCATCAAA
GGATAGAGATAAAAGACACCAAGGAAGCTTTAGACAAGATAGAGGAAGAGCAAAACAAAAGTAAGACCAC
CGCACAGCAAGCGGCCGCTGATCTTCAGACCTGGAGGAGGAGATATGAGGGACAATTGGAGAAGTGAATT
ATATAAATATAAAGTAGTAAAAATTGAACCATTAGGAGTAGCACCCACCAAGGCAAAGAGAAGAGTGGTG
CAGAGAGAAAAAAGAGCAGTGGGAATAGGAGCTTTGTTCCTTGGGTTCTTGGGAGCAGCAGGAAGCACTA
TGGGCGCAGCGTCAATGACGCTGACGGTACAGGCCAGACAATTATTGTCTGGTATAGTGCAGCAGCAGAA
CAATTTGCTGAGGGCTATTGAGGCGCAACAGCATCTGTTGCAACTCACAGTCTGGGGCATCAAGCAGCTC
CAGGCAAGAATCCTGGCTGTGGAAAGATACCTAAAGGATCAACAGCTCCTGGGGATTTGGGGTTGCTCTG
GAAAACTCATTTGCACCACTGCTGTGCCTTGGAATGCTAGTTGGAGTAATAAATCTCTGGAACAGATTTG
GAATCACACGACCTGGATGGAGTGGGACAGAGAAATTAACAATTACACAAGCTTAATACACTCCTTAATT
GAAGAATCGCAAAACCAGCAAGAAAAGAATGAACAAGAATTATTGGAATTAGATAAATGGGCAAGTTTGT
GGAATTGGTTTAACATAACAAATTGGCTGTGGTATATAAAATTATTCATAATGATAGTAGGAGGCTTGGT
AGGTTTAAGAATAGTTTTTGCTGTACTTTCTATAGTGAATAGAGTTAGGCAGGGATATTCACCATTATCG
TTTCAGACCCACCTCCCAACCCCGAGGGGACCCATGCATTGCATCTCAATTAGTCAGCAACCAGGTGTGG
AAAGTCCCCAGGCTCCCCAGCAGGCAGAAGTATGCAAAGCATGCGTCTCAATTAGTCAGCAACCATAGTC
CCGCCCCTAACTCCGCCCATCCCGCCCCTAACTCCGCCCAGTTCCGCCCATTCTCCGCCCCATGGCTGAC
TAATTTTTTTTATTTATGCAGAGGCCGAGGCCGCCTCGGCCTCTGAGCTATTCCAGAAGTAGTGAGGAGG
CTTTTTTGGAGGCCTAGGCTTTTGCAAAAAGCTTTCTAGAGGTACCACCGGAGCTTACCATGACCGAGTA
CAAGCCCACGGTGCGCCTCGCCACCCGCGACGACGTCCCCAGGGCCGTACGCACCCTCGCCGCCGCGTTC
GCCGACTACCCCGCCACGCGCCACACCGTCGATCCGGACCGCCACATCGAGCGGGTCACCGAGCTGCAAG
AACTCTTCCTCACGCGCGTCGGGCTCGACATCGGCAAGGTGTGGGTCGCGGACGACGGCGCCGCCGTGGC
GGTCTGGACCACGCCGGAGAGCGTCGAAGCGGGGGCGGTGTTCGCCGAGATCGGCCCGCGCATGGCCGAG
TTGAGCGGTTCCCGGCTGGCCGCGCAGCAACAGATGGAAGGCCTCCTGGCGCCGCACCGGCCCAAGGAGC
CCGCGTGGTTCCTGGCCACCGTCGGCGTCTCGCCCGACCACCAGGGCAAGGGTCTGGGCAGCGCCGTCGT
GCTCCCCGGAGTGGAGGCGGCCGAGCGCGCCGGGGTGCCCGCCTTCCTGGAGACCTCCGCGCCCCGCAAC
CTCCCCTTCTACGAGCGGCTCGGCTTCACCGTCACCGCCGACGTCGAGGTGCCCGAAGGACCGCGCACCT
GGTGCATGACCCGCAAGCCCGGTGCCAGTTAACGAATTCTAGATCTTGAGACAAATGGCAGTATTCATCC
ACAATTTTAAAAGAAAAGGGGGGATTGGGGGGTACAGTGCAGGGGAAAGAATAGTAGACATAATAGCAAC
AGACATACAAACTAAAGAATTACAAAAACAAATTACAAAAATTCAAAATTTTCGGGTTTATTACAGGGAC
AGCAGAGATCCACTTTGGCGCCGGCTCGAGGCCTGCAGGTGCAAAGATGGATAAAGTTTTAAACAGAGAG
GAATCTTTGCAGCTAATGGACCTTCTAGGTCTTGAAAGGAGTGGGAATTGGCTCCGGTGCCCGTCAGTGG
GCAGAGCGCACATCGCCCACAGTCCCCGAGAAGTTGGGGGGAGGGGTCGGCAATTGAACCGGTGCCTAGA
GAAGGTGGCGCGGGGTAAACTGGGAAAGTGATGTCGTGTACTGGCTCCGCCTTTTTCCCGAGGGTGGGGG
AGAACCGTATATAAGTGCAGTAGTCGCCGTGAACGTTCTTTTTCGCAACGGGTTTGCCGCCAGAACACAG
GTAAGTGCCGTGTGTGGTTCCCGCGGGCCTGGCCTCTTTACGGGTTATGGCCCTTGCGTGCCTTGAATTA
CTTCCACCTGGCTGCAGTACGTGATTCTTGATCCCGAGCTTCGGGTTGGAAGTGGGTGGGAGAGTTCGAG
GCCTTGCGCTTAAGGAGCCCCTTCGCCTCGTGCTTGAGTTGAGGCCTGGCCTGGGCGCTGGGGCCGCCGC
GTGCGAATCTGGTGGCACCTTCGCGCCTGTCTCGCTGCTTTCGATAAGTCTCTAGCCATTTAAAATTTTT
GATGACCTGCTGCGACGCTTTTTTTCTGGCAAGATAGTCTTGTAAATGCGGGCCAAGATCTGCACACTGG
TATTTCGGTTTTTGGGGCCGCGGGCGGCGACGGGGCCCGTGCGTCCCAGCGCACATGTTCGGCGAGGCGG
GGCCTGCGAGCGCGGCCACCGAGAATCGGACGGGGGTAGTCTCAAGCTGGCCGGCCTGCTCTGGTGCCTG
GCCTCGCGCCGCCGTGTATCGCCCCGCCCTGGGCGGCAAGGCTGGCCCGGTCGGCACCAGTTGCGTGAGC
GGAAAGATGGCCGCTTCCCGGCCCTGCTGCAGGGAGCTCAAAATGGAGGACGCGGCGCTCGGGAGAGCGG
GCGGGTGAGTCACCCACACAAAGGAAAAGGGCCTTTCCGTCCTCAGCCGTCGCTTCATGTGACTCCACGG
AGTACCGGGCGCCGTCCAGGCACCTCGATTAGTTCTCGAGCTTTTGGAGTACGTCGTCTTTAGGTTGGGG
GGAGGGGTTTTATGCGATGGAGTTTCCCCACACTGAGTGGGTGGAGACTGAAGTTAGGCCAGCTTGGCAC
TTGATGTAATTCTCCTTGGAATTTGCCCTTTTTGAGTTTGGATCTTGGTTCATTCTCAAGCCTCAGACAG
TGGTTCAAAGTTTTTTTCTTCCATTTCAGGTGTCGTGAGGCTAGCACCGCCACCATGGCCACGGTCGGAG
AGTGGTCCTGTGTGCGCTGCACCTTCCTGAACCCGGCCGGCCAGCGCCAGTGCTCCATCTGCGAGGCTCC
CCGGCACAAGCCCGACCTCAACCACATCCTGCGGCTCAGCGTGGAGGAGCAGAAATGGCCCTGCGCCCGC
TGCACCTTCCGCAACTTCCTGGGCAAGGAGGCCTGCGAGGTGTGCGGCTTCACCCCGGAGCCTGCGCCTG
GGGCTGCCTTCCTGCCAGTCCTCAACGGGGTCCTCCCCAAGCCACCCGCCATCCTGGGGGAGCCCAAGGG
CAGCTGCCAGGAGGAAGCAGGTCCAGTGAGGACTGCGGGGCTGGTGGCCACGGAGCCCGCCAGGGGGCAG
TGCGAGGACAAGGACGAGGAGGAGAAGGAGGAGCAGGAGGAGGAGGAGGGAGCGGCGGAGCCCAGAGGGG
GCTGGGCGTGTCCGCGTTGCACGCTGCACAACACGCCCGTGGCCAGCTCCTGCTCCGTCTGCGGGGGCCC
ACGCAGGCTCTCGCTGCCACGGATCCCTCCTGAGGCCCTGGTGGTCCCGGAAGTGGTGGCCCCGGCCGGC
TTCCACGTCGTGCCTGCCGCGCCTCCACCTGGCCTCCCCGGGGAAGGTGCCGAGGCCAACCCCCCAGCCA
CCAGCCAGGGCCCAGCTGCCGAACCAGAGCCGCCCAGGGTCCCGCCCTTCAGCCCCTTCTCGTCCACCCT
GCAGAACAACCCCGTGCCGCGCAGCCGACGCGAGGTTCCCCCCCAGCTGCAGCCACCGGTGCCTGAGGCT
GCCCAGCCGTCACCCTCTGCCGGCTGCAGGGGAGCCCCCCAGGGCTCGGGCTGGGCTGGGGCCTCCCGCC
TAGCAGAGTTGCTGTCTGGCAAGCGGCTGAGTGTGCTGGAGGAAGAGGCCACGGAGGGTGGCACCAGCCG
CGTAGAGGCCGGCAGCTCCACCTCGGGCAGTGACATCATTGACCTGGCCGGAGACACCGTGCGTTACACG
CCCGCCAGCCCCTCCAGCCCCGACTTCACCACCTGGTCATGTGCCAAGTGCACGCTCAGAAACCCCACAG
TGGCCCCCAGGTGCTCGGCCTGCGGCTGCTCCAAACTGCACGGCTTCCAGGAGCATGGCGAGCCCCCCAC
CCACTGCCCCGACTGTGGGGCCGACAAGCCCAGCCCCTGCGGCAGAAGCTGCGGACGGGTGTCCTCGGCC
CAGAAGGCCGCCCGCGTCCTGCCCGAGCGCCCGGGCCAGTGGGCCTGCCCTGCCTGTACCCTGCTCAACG
CACTGCGGGCCAAGCACTGCGCCGCCTGCCACACGCCTCAGCTCCTGGTGGCCCAGCGGCGGGGGGCCGC
GCCCCTGAGGCGCAGGGAGAGCATGCACGTGGAGCAGCGGCGGCAGACAGACGAGGGCGAGGCCAAGGCA
CTCTGGGAGAACATCGTGGCCTTCTGCCGGGAGAACAATGTGAGCTTCGTGGATGACAGCTTCCCTCCCG
GGCCCGAGTCTGTCGGCTTCCCCGCGGGTGACAGCGTGCAGCAGCGTGTGAGGCAGTGGCTGCGACCCCA
GGAGATCAACTGCTCCGTCTTCAGGGACCACAGGGCCACGTGGTCTGTGTTCCACACACTGCGGCCCTCA
GACATCCTGCAGGGGCTGCTGGGGAACTGCTGGTTCCTGAGCGCCCTGGCGGTGCTGGCGGAGCGGCCGG
ACCTGGTGGAGCGGGTGATGGTCACGCGCAGCCTGTGTGCAGAGGGCGCCTACCAGGTGCGGCTGTGCAA
GGACGGCACGTGGACCACGGTGCTGGTGGACGACATGCTGCCCTGTGATGAGGCCGGCTGCCTCCTCTTC
TCACAGGCGCAGCGGAAGCAGCTGTGGGTGGCCCTCATCGAGAAGGCGCTGGCCAAGCTGCACGGCTCCT
ACTTTGCGCTCCAGGCGGGCCGCGCCATCGAAGGCCTGGCCACGCTCACCGGCGCCCCCTGTGAGAGCCT
GGCGCTGCAGCTCAGCTCCACTAACCCCCGCGAGGAGCCCGTTGACACTGACCTCATCTGGGCCAAAATG
CTGAGTTCTAAGGAGGCTGGGTTCCTCATGGGTGCCTCCTGTGGCGGGGGCAACATGAAGGTGGACGATT
CGGCCTACGAGAGCCTGGGCCTGCGCCCCCGGCATGCCTACTCCATCCTGGATGTCCGAGATGTCCAGGG
CACCAGGCTTCTGCGGCTCCGAAACCCGTGGGGCCGTTTCTCCTGGAACGGCAGCTGGTCCGACGAGTGG
CCACACTGGCCGGGGCACCTGCGTGGCGAGCTCATGCCGCACGGCAGCAGTGAGGGTGTCTTCTGGATGG
AGTACGGCGACTTTGTCAGGTACTTCGACTCCGTGGACATCTGTAAGGTGCACTCGGACTGGCAGGAGGC
GCGGGTGCAGGGCTGCTTTCCCAGCTCGGCCAGCGCGCCCGTGGGGGTAACAGCGCTCACGGTGCTGGAG
CGGGCCTCGCTGGAGTTCGCGCTCTTCCAGGAGGGCAGCAGGCGCTCGGACGCCGTGGACAGCCACCTGC
TGGACCTGTGCATCCTGGTGTTCCGGGCCACGTTCGGCAGCGGCGGCCACCTCAGCCTGGGCCGCCTCCT
GGCCCACAGTAAGCGCGCGGTCAAGAAGTTCGTCAGCTGCGACGTCATGCTGGAGCCTGGCGAGTACGCT
GTGGTGTGCTGCGCCTTCAACCACTGGGGGCCGCCCCTGCCGGGCACCCCTGCCCCCCAGGCCTCCAGCC
CCTCGGCAGGGGTCCCGAGAGCCTCCCCAGAGCCGCCGGGCCACGTGCTGGCTGTGTACAGCTCGAGGCT
GGTCATGGTGGAGCCCGTGGAAGCCCAGCCGACCACGCTGGCCGACGCCATCATCCTGCTCACCGAGAGC
CGCGGAGAGCGGCACGAGGGCCGTGAGGGCATGACCTGCTACTACCTGACACACGGTTGGGCGGGGCTCA
TCGTGGTGGTGGAGAACCGACACCCCAAGGCCTACCTGCACGTGCAGTGTGACTGCACCGACAGCTTCAA
CGTGGTGTCCACACGCGGCAGCCTGCGTACCCAGGATAGCGTGCCACCCCTGCACAGGCAGGTCCTGGTG
ATCTTGTCCCAGCTAGAGGGCAACGCCGGCTTCTCTATCACCCACCGCCTGGCACATCGCAAGGCAGCCC
AGGCCTTCCTCAGTGACTGGACAGCCTCCAAGGGGACCCACAGCCCCCCACTCACGCCAGAGGTCGCCGG
TCTGCATGGGCCCCGACCGCTGTAGTAATGAACTAGTCCGTAACTTGAAAGTATTTCGATTTCTTGGCTT
TATATATCTTGTGGAAAGGACGAGGACGCTATTGAGGTAACCCACGTACGCGTTAAGTCGACAATCAACC
TCTGGATTACAAAATTTGTGAAAGATTGACTGGTATTCTTAACTATGTTGCTCCTTTTACGCTATGTGGA
TACGCTGCTTTAATGCCTTTGTATCATGCTATTGCTTCCCGTATGGCTTTCATTTTCTCCTCCTTGTATA
AATCCTGGTTGCTGTCTCTTTATGAGGAGTTGTGGCCCGTTGTCAGGCAACGTGGCGTGGTGTGCACTGT
GTTTGCTGACGCAACCCCCACTGGTTGGGGCATTGCCACCACCTGTCAGCTCCTTTCCGGGACTTTCGCT
TTCCCCCTCCCTATTGCCACGGCGGAACTCATCGCCGCCTGCCTTGCCCGCTGCTGGACAGGGGCTCGGC
TGTTGGGCACTGACAATTCCGTGGTGTTGTCGGGGAAATCATCGTCCTTTCCTTGGCTGCTCGCCTGTGT
TGCCACCTGGATTCTGCGCGGGACGTCCTTCTGCTACGTCCCTTCGGCCCTCAATCCAGCGGACCTTCCT
TCCCGCGGCCTGCTGCCGGCTCTGCGGCCTCTTCCGCGTCTTCGCCTTCGCCCTCAGACGAGTCGGATCT
CCCTTTGGGCCGCCTCCCCGCGTCGACTTTAAGACCAATGACTTACAAGGCAGCTGTAGATCTTAGCCAC
TTTTTAAAAGAAAAGGGGGGACTGGAAGGGCTAATTCACTCCCAACGAAGACAAGATCTGCTTTTTGCTT
GTACTGGGTCTCTCTGGTTAGACCAGATCTGAGCCTGGGAGCTCTCTGGCTAACTAGGGAACCCACTGCT
TAAGCCTCAATAAAGCTTGCCTTGAGTGCTTCAAGTAGTGTGTGCCCGTCTGTTGTGTGACTCTGGTAAC
TAGAGATCCCTCAGACCCTTTTAGTCAGTGTGGAAAATCTCTAGCAGTACGTATAGTAGTTCATGTCATC
TTATTATTCAGTATTTATAACTTGCAAAGAAATGAATATCAGAGAGTGAGAGGAACTTGTTTATTGCAGC
TTATAATGGTTACAAATAAAGCAATAGCATCACAAATTTCACAAATAAAGCATTTTTTTCACTGCATTCT
AGTTGTGGTTTGTCCAAACTCATCAATGTATCTTATCATGTCTGGCTCTAGCTATCCCGCCCCTAACTCC
GCCCATCCCGCCCCTAACTCCGCCCAGTTCCGCCCATTCTCCGCCCCATGGCTGACTAATTTTTTTTATT
TATGCAGAGGCCGAGGCCGCCTCGGCCTCTGAGCTATTCCAGAAGTAGTGAGGAGGCTTTTTTGGAGGCC
TAGGGACGTACCCAATTCGCCCTATAGTGAGTCGTATTACGCGCGCTCACTGGCCGTCGTTTTACAACGT
CGTGACTGGGAAAACCCTGGCGTTACCCAACTTAATCGCCTTGCAGCACATCCCCCTTTCGCCAGCTGGC
GTAATAGCGAAGAGGCCCGCACCGATCGCCCTTCCCAACAGTTGCGCAGCCTGAATGGCGAATGGG
[124 nt withheld, positions 8957-9080]
C
[91 nt withheld, positions 9082-9172]
A
[49 nt withheld, positions 9174-9222]
CCTTTGACGTTGGAGTCCACGTTCTTT
[37 nt withheld, positions 9250-9286]
ACCCTATCTCGGTCTATTCTTTTGATTTATAAGGGATTTTGCCGATTTCGGCCTATTGGTTAAAAAATGA
GCTGATTTAACAAAAATTTAACGCGAATTTTAACAAAATATTAACGCTTACAATTTAGGTGGCACTTTTC
GGGGAAATGTGCGCGGAACCCCTATTTGTTTATTTTTCTAAATACATTCAAATATGTATCCGCTCATGAG
ACAATAACCCTGATAAATGCTTCAATAATATTGAAAAAGGAAGAGTATGAGTATTCAACATTTCCGTGTC
GCCCTTATTCCCTTTTTTGCGGCATTTTGCCTTCCTGTTTTTGCTCACCCAGAAACGCTGGTGAAAGTAA
AAGATGCTGAAGATCAGTTGGGTGCACGAGTGGGTTACATCGAACTGGATCTCAACAGCGGTAAGATCCT
TGAGAGTTTTCGCCCCGAAGAACGTTTTCCAATGATGAGCACTTTTAAAGTTCTGCTATGTGGCGCGGTA
TTATCCCGTATTGACGCCGGGCAAGAGCAACTCGGTCGCCGCATACACTATTCTCAGAATGACTTGGTTG
AGTACTCACCAGTCACAGAAAAGCATCTTACGGATGGCATGACAGTAAGAGAATTATGCAGTGCTGCCAT
AACCATGAGTGATAACACTGCGGCCAACTTACTTCTGACAACGATCGGAGGACCGAAGGAGCTAACCGCT
TTTTTGCACAACATGGGGGATCATGTAACTCGCCTTGATCGTTGGGAACCGGAGCTGAATGAAGCCATAC
CAAACGACGAGCGTGACACCACGATGCCTGTAGCAATGGCAACAACGTTGCGCAAACTATTAACTGGCGA
ACTACTTACTCTAGCTTCCCGGCAACAATTAATAGACTGGATGGAGGCGGATAAAGTTGCAGGACCACTT
CTGCGCTCGGCCCTTCCGGCTGGCTGGTTTATTGCTGATAAATCTGGAGCCGGTGAGCGTGGGTCTCGCG
GTATCATTGCAGCACTGGGGCCAGATGGTAAGCCCTCCCGTATCGTAGTTATCTACACGACGGGGAGTCA
GGCAACTATGGATGAACGAAATAGACAGATCGCTGAGATAGGTGCCTCACTGATTAAGCATTGGTAACTG
TCAGACCAAGTTTACTCATATATACTTTAGATTGATTTAAAACTTCATTTTTAATTTAAAAGGATCTAGG
TGAAGATCCTTTTTGATAATCTCATGACCAAAATCCCTTAACGTGAGTTTTCGTTCCACTGAGCGTCAGA
CCCCGTAGAAAAGATCAAAGGATCTTCTTGAGATCCTTTTTTTCTGCGCGTAATCTGCTGCTTGCAAACA
AAAAAACCACCGCTACCAGCGGTGGTTTGTTTGCCGGATCAAGAGCTACCAACTCTTTTTCCGAAGGTAA
CTGGCTTCAGCAGAGCGCAGATACCAAATACTGTTCTTCTAGTGTAGCCGTAGTTAGGCCACCACTTCAA
GAACTCTGTAGCACCGCCTACATACCTCGCTCTGCTAATCCTGTTACCAGTGGCTGCTGCCAGTGGCGAT
AAGTCGTGTCTTACCGGGTTGGACTCAAGACGATAGTTACCGGATAAGGCGCAGCGGTCGGGCTGAACGG
GGGGTTCGTGCACACAGCCCAGCTTGGAGCGAACGACCTACACCGAACTGAGATACCTACAGCGTGAGCT
ATGAGAAAGCGCCACGCTTCCCGAAGGGAGAAAGGCGGACAGGTATCCGGTAAGCGGCAGGGTCGGAACA
GGAGAGCGCACGAGGGAGCTTCCAGGGGGAAACGCCTGGTATCTTTATAGTCCTGTCGGGTTTCGCCACC
TCTGACTTGAGCGTCGATTTTTGTGATGCTCGTCAGGGGGGCGGAGCCTATGGAAAAACGCCAGCAACGC
GGCCTTTTTACGGTTCCTGGCCTTTTGCTGGCCTTTTGCTCACATGTTCTTTCCTGCGTTATCCCCTGAT
TCTGTGGATAACCGTATTACCGCCTTTGAGTGAGCTGATACCGCTCGCCGCAGCCGAACGACCGAGCGCA
GCGAGTCAGTGAGCGAGGAAGCGGAAGAGCGCCCAATACGCAAACCGCCTCTCCCCGCGCGTTGGCCGAT
TCATTAATGCAGCTGGCACGACAGGTTTCCCGACTGGAAAGCGGGCAGTGAGCGCAACGCAATTAATGTG
AGTTAGCTCACTCATTAGGCACCCCAGGCTTTACACTTTATGCTTCCGGCTCGTATGTTGTGTGGAATTG
TGAGCGGATAACAATTTCACACAGGAAACAGCTATGACCATGATTACGCCAAGCGCGCAATTAACCCTCA
CTAAAGGGAACAAAAGCTGGAGCTGCAAGC
