>Addgene plasmid #143331 | TFORF2006 | depositor partial sequence | sequence record 282131 | Insert
ACCGCCACCATGGCCACGGTCGGAGAGTGGTCCTGTGTGCGCTGCACCTTCCTGAACCCGGCCGGCCAGC
GCCAGTGCTCCATCTGCGAGGCTCCCCGGCACAAGCCCGACCTCAACCACATCCTGCGGCTCAGCGTGGA
GGAGCAGAAATGGCCCTGCGCCCGCTGCACCTTCCGCAACTTCCTGGGCAAGGAGGCCTGCGAGGTGTGC
GGCTTCACCCCGGAGCCTGCGCCTGGGGCTGCCTTCCTGCCAGTCCTCAACGGGGTCCTCCCCAAGCCAC
CCGCCATCCTGGGGGAGCCCAAGGGCAGCTGCCAGGAGGAAGCAGGTCCAGTGAGGACTGCGGGGCTGGT
GGCCACGGAGCCCGCCAGGGGGCAGTGCGAGGACAAGGACGAGGAGGAGAAGGAGGAGCAGGAGGAGGAG
GAGGGAGCGGCGGAGCCCAGAGGGGGCTGGGCGTGTCCGCGTTGCACGCTGCACAACACGCCCGTGGCCA
GCTCCTGCTCCGTCTGCGGGGGCCCACGCAGGCTCTCGCTGCCACGGATCCCTCCTGAGGCCCTGGTGGT
CCCGGAAGTGGTGGCCCCGGCCGGCTTCCACGTCGTGCCTGCCGCGCCTCCACCTGGCCTCCCCGGGGAA
GGTGCCGAGGCCAACCCCCCAGCCACCAGCCAGGGCCCAGCTGCCGAACCAGAGCCGCCCAGGGTCCCGC
CCTTCAGCCCCTTCTCGTCCACCCTGCAGAACAACCCCGTGCCGCGCAGCCGACGCGAGGTTCCCCCCCA
GCTGCAGCCACCGGTGCCTGAGGCTGCCCAGCCGTCACCCTCTGCCGGCTGCAGGGGAGCCCCCCAGGGC
TCGGGCTGGGCTGGGGCCTCCCGCCTAGCAGAGTTGCTGTCTGGCAAGCGGCTGAGTGTGCTGGAGGAAG
AGGCCACGGAGGGTGGCACCAGCCGCGTAGAGGCCGGCAGCTCCACCTCGGGCAGTGACATCATTGACCT
GGCCGGAGACACCGTGCGTTACACGCCCGCCAGCCCCTCCAGCCCCGACTTCACCACCTGGTCATGTGCC
AAGTGCACGCTCAGAAACCCCACAGTGGCCCCCAGGTGCTCGGCCTGCGGCTGCTCCAAACTGCACGGCT
TCCAGGAGCATGGCGAGCCCCCCACCCACTGCCCCGACTGTGGGGCCGACAAGCCCAGCCCCTGCGGCAG
AAGCTGCGGACGGGTGTCCTCGGCCCAGAAGGCCGCCCGCGTCCTGCCCGAGCGCCCGGGCCAGTGGGCC
TGCCCTGCCTGTACCCTGCTCAACGCACTGCGGGCCAAGCACTGCGCCGCCTGCCACACGCCTCAGCTCC
TGGTGGCCCAGCGGCGGGGGGCCGCGCCCCTGAGGCGCAGGGAGAGCATGCACGTGGAGCAGCGGCGGCA
GACAGACGAGGGCGAGGCCAAGGCACTCTGGGAGAACATCGTGGCCTTCTGCCGGGAGAACAATGTGAGC
TTCGTGGATGACAGCTTCCCTCCCGGGCCCGAGTCTGTCGGCTTCCCCGCGGGTGACAGCGTGCAGCAGC
GTGTGAGGCAGTGGCTGCGACCCCAGGAGATCAACTGCTCCGTCTTCAGGGACCACAGGGCCACGTGGTC
TGTGTTCCACACACTGCGGCCCTCAGACATCCTGCAGGGGCTGCTGGGGAACTGCTGGTTCCTGAGCGCC
CTGGCGGTGCTGGCGGAGCGGCCGGACCTGGTGGAGCGGGTGATGGTCACGCGCAGCCTGTGTGCAGAGG
GCGCCTACCAGGTGCGGCTGTGCAAGGACGGCACGTGGACCACGGTGCTGGTGGACGACATGCTGCCCTG
TGATGAGGCCGGCTGCCTCCTCTTCTCACAGGCGCAGCGGAAGCAGCTGTGGGTGGCCCTCATCGAGAAG
GCGCTGGCCAAGCTGCACGGCTCCTACTTTGCGCTCCAGGCGGGCCGCGCCATCGAAGGCCTGGCCACGC
TCACCGGCGCCCCCTGTGAGAGCCTGGCGCTGCAGCTCAGCTCCACTAACCCCCGCGAGGAGCCCGTTGA
CACTGACCTCATCTGGGCCAAAATGCTGAGTTCTAAGGAGGCTGGGTTCCTCATGGGTGCCTCCTGTGGC
GGGGGCAACATGAAGGTGGACGATTCGGCCTACGAGAGCCTGGGCCTGCGCCCCCGGCATGCCTACTCCA
TCCTGGATGTCCGAGATGTCCAGGGCACCAGGCTTCTGCGGCTCCGAAACCCGTGGGGCCGTTTCTCCTG
GAACGGCAGCTGGTCCGACGAGTGGCCACACTGGCCGGGGCACCTGCGTGGCGAGCTCATGCCGCACGGC
AGCAGTGAGGGTGTCTTCTGGATGGAGTACGGCGACTTTGTCAGGTACTTCGACTCCGTGGACATCTGTA
AGGTGCACTCGGACTGGCAGGAGGCGCGGGTGCAGGGCTGCTTTCCCAGCTCGGCCAGCGCGCCCGTGGG
GGTAACAGCGCTCACGGTGCTGGAGCGGGCCTCGCTGGAGTTCGCGCTCTTCCAGGAGGGCAGCAGGCGC
TCGGACGCCGTGGACAGCCACCTGCTGGACCTGTGCATCCTGGTGTTCCGGGCCACGTTCGGCAGCGGCG
GCCACCTCAGCCTGGGCCGCCTCCTGGCCCACAGTAAGCGCGCGGTCAAGAAGTTCGTCAGCTGCGACGT
CATGCTGGAGCCTGGCGAGTACGCTGTGGTGTGCTGCGCCTTCAACCACTGGGGGCCGCCCCTGCCGGGC
ACCCCTGCCCCCCAGGCCTCCAGCCCCTCGGCAGGGGTCCCGAGAGCCTCCCCAGAGCCGCCGGGCCACG
TGCTGGCTGTGTACAGCTCGAGGCTGGTCATGGTGGAGCCCGTGGAAGCCCAGCCGACCACGCTGGCCGA
CGCCATCATCCTGCTCACCGAGAGCCGCGGAGAGCGGCACGAGGGCCGTGAGGGCATGACCTGCTACTAC
CTGACACACGGTTGGGCGGGGCTCATCGTGGTGGTGGAGAACCGACACCCCAAGGCCTACCTGCACGTGC
AGTGTGACTGCACCGACAGCTTCAACGTGGTGTCCACACGCGGCAGCCTGCGTACCCAGGATAGCGTGCC
ACCCCTGCACAGGCAGGTCCTGGTGATCTTGTCCCAGCTAGAGGGCAACGCCGGCTTCTCTATCACCCAC
CGCCTGGCACATCGCAAGGCAGCCCAGGCCTTCCTCAGTGACTGGACAGCCTCCAAGGGGACCCACAGCC
CCCCACTCACGCCAGAGGTCGCCGGTCTGCATGGGCCCCGACCGCTGTAGTAATGAACTAGTCCGTAACT
TGAAAGTATTTCGATTTCTTGGCTTTATATATCTTGTGGAAAGGACGAGGACGCTATTGAGGTAACCCAC
GT
