>Addgene plasmid #143331 | TFORF2006 | depositor partial sequence | sequence record 282132 | Barcode
GGACGCTATTGAGGTAACCCACGT
